>Addgene plasmid #108026 | BMR1_03g04550-bio-His | addgene full sequence | sequence record 213058 | Addgene NGS Result
CATGTTGACATTGATTATTGACTAGTTATTAATAGTAATCAATTACGGGGTCATTAGTTCATAGCCCATA
TATGGAGTTCCGCGTTACATAACTTACGGTAAATGGCCCGCCTGGCTGACCGCCCAACGACCCCCGCCCA
TTGACGTCAATAATGACGTATGTTCCCATAGTAACGCCAATAGGGACTTTCCATTGACGTCAATGGGTGG
AGTATTTACGGTAAACTGCCCACTTGGCAGTACATCAAGTGTATCATATGCCAAGTCCGCCCCCTATTGA
CGTCAATGACGGTAAATGGCCCGCCTGGCATTATGCCCAGTACATGACCTTACGGGACTTTCCTACTTGG
CAGTACATCTACGTATTAGTCATCGCTATTACCATGGTGATGCGGTTTTGGCAGTACACCAATGGGCGTG
GATAGCGGTTTGACTCACGGGGATTTCCAAGTCTCCACCCCATTGACGTCAATGGGAGTTTGTTTTGGCA
CCAAAATCAACGGGACTTTCCAAAATGTCGTAATAACCCCGCCCCGTTGACGCAAATGGGCGGTAGGCGT
GTACGGTGGGAGGTCTATATAAGCAGAGCTCGTTTAGTGAACCGTCAGATCCTCACTCTCTTCCGCATCG
CTGTCTGCGAGGGCCAGCTGTTGGGCTCGCGGTTGAGGACAAACTCTTCGCGGTCTTTCCAGTACTCTTG
GATCGGAAACCCGTCGGCCTCCGAACGGTACTCCGCCACCGAGGGACCTGAGCGAGTCCGCATCGACCGG
ATCGGAAAACCTCTCGAGAAAGGCGTCTAACCAGTCACAGTCGCAAGGTAGGCTGAGCACCGTGGCGGGC
GGCAGCGGGTGGCGGTCGGGGTTGTTTCTGGCGGAGGTGCTGCTGATGATGTAATTAAAGTAGGCGGTCT
TGAGACGGCGGATGGTCGAGGTGAGGTGTGGCAGGCTTGAGATCCAGCTGTTGGGGTGAGTACTCCCTCT
CAAAAGCGGGCATTACTTCTGCGCTAAGATTGTCAGTTTCCAAAAACGAGGAGGATTTGATATTCACCTG
GCCCGATCTGGCCATACACTTGAGTGACAATGACATCCACTTTGCCTTTCTCTCCACAGGTGTCCACTCC
CAGGTCCAAGTTTGCCACCATGGAGTTTCAGACCCAGGTACTCATGTCCCTGCTGCTCTGCATGTCTGGT
GCGGCCGCCGCTAACTGCGCCGTGGAAGATCTGAACAGCCTGGGCTTCCTGCCCATCGACCTGAAGAAAG
AGGACAGCGGCACCCTGATGCAGACCCACAGCAAGCTGACCAGCGCCGGCAAGAAAATGGTGTCCAACCG
GAACGCCTTCACCAGCGAGAGCCTGGCCAACATGCTGCACCCCGGCCTGGACGTGAACTGTGCCCAGTGC
TTCCTGGACTCTATCGCCTGCAGCATCGAGAAGTGCAAGGCCCGGTGCATGAGCAACGAGTGCAGCAAGG
GCTGCCAGCAGTGCATCAGCAAGCACTGCAAGAGCCGGTTCATCGAGTGCATCGGCCAGGAAGTGGCCGA
CCCCTGCAAGTTCAAGCCTGGCGCGCCGTCGACCTCCATCACGGCCTATAAGAGTGAGGGGGAGTCAGCG
GAGTTCTCCTTCCCACTCAACCTTGGAGAGGAAAGCCTGCAGGGAGAGTTGAGATGGAAGGCAGAGAAGG
CTCCTTCTTCCCAGTCCTGGATCACCTTCTCCCTAAAGAACCAAAAGGTGTCTGTGCAGAAGTCTACTAG
CAACCCCAAGTTCCAGCTGTCCGAAACGCTCCCACTCACCCTTCAGATACCCCAGGTCTCCCTTCAGTTT
GCTGGTTCTGGCAACCTGACCCTGACTCTGGACAGAGGGATACTGTATCAGGAAGTGAACCTGGTGGTGA
TGAAAGTGACTCAGCCCGACAGCAACACTTTGACCTGTGAGGTGATGGGACCCACCTCACCCAAGATGAG
ACTGATCTTGAAGCAGGAGAATCAGGAGGCCAGGGTCTCCAGGCAGGAGAAAGTGATTCAAGTGCAGGCC
CCTGAAGCAGGGGTGTGGCAATGTCTACTGAGTGAAGGTGAAGAGGTCAAGATGGACTCCAAGATCCAGG
TTTTATCCAAAGGGTTGAATTCCGGCAGCCTGCACCACATCCTGGACGCCCAGAAGATGCTGTGGAACCA
CAGGGACAGGAACCTGCCTCCTCTGGCCCCTCTGGGCCCCCACCACCATCACCACCATTGAGTCTAGACA
CGTGATTAATTAAGGATCCCCCGACCTCGACCTCTGGCTAATAAAGGAAATTTATTTTCATTGCAATAGT
GTGTTGGAATTTTTTGTGTCTCTCACTCGGAAGGACATATGGGAGGGCAAATCATTTGGTCGAGATCCCT
CGGAGATCTCTAGCTAGAGGATCGATCCCCGCCCCGGACGAACTAAACCTGACTACGACATCTCTGCCCC
TTCTTCGCGGGGCAGTGCATGTAATCCCTTCAGTTGGTTGGTACAACTTGCCAACTGGGCCCTGTTCCAC
ATGTGACACGGGGGGGGACCAAACACAAAGGGGTTCTCTGACTGTAGTTGACATCCTTATAAATGGATGT
GCACATTTGCCAACACTGAGTGGCTTTCATCCTGGAGCAGACTTTGCAGTCTGTGGACTGCAACACAACA
TTGCCTTTATGTGTAACTCTTGGCTGAAGCTCTTACACCAATGCTGGGGGACATGTACCTCCCAGGGGCC
CAGGAAGACTACGGGAGGCTACACCAACGTCAATCAGAGGGGCCTGTGTAGCTACCGATAAGCGGACCCT
CAAGAGGGCATTAGCAATAGTGTTTATAAGGCCCCCTTGTTAACCCTAAACGGGTAGCATATGCTTCCCG
GGTAGTAGTATATACTATCCAGACTAACCCTAATTCAATAGCATATGTTACCCAACGGGAAGCATATGCT
ATCGAATTAGGGTTAGTAAAAGGGTCCTAAGGAACAGCGATATCTCCCACCCCATGAGCTGTCACGGTTT
TATTTACATGGGGTCAGGATTCCACGAGGGTAGTGAACCATTTTAGTCACAAGGGCAGTGGCTGAAGATC
AAGGAGCGGGCAGTGAACTCTCCTGAATCTTCGCCTGCTTCTTCATTCTCCTTCGTTTAGCTAATAGAAT
AACTGCTGAGTTGTGAACAGTAAGGTGTATGTGAGGTGCTCGAAAACAAGGTTTCAGGTGACGCCCCCAG
AATAAAATTTGGACGGGGGGTTCAGTGGTGGCATTGTGCTATGACACCAATATAACCCTCACAAACCCCT
TGGGCAATAAATACTAGTGTAGGAATGAAACATTCTGAATATCTTTAACAATAGAAATCCATGGGGTGGG
GACAAGCCGTAAAGACTGGATGTCCATCTCACACGAATTTATGGCTATGGGCAACACATAATCCTAGTGC
AATATGATACTGGGGTTATTAAGATGTGTCCCAGGCAGGGACCAAGACAGGTGAACCATGTTGTTACACT
CTATTTGTAACAAGGGGAAAGAGAGTGGACGCCGACAGCAGCGGACTCCACTGGTTGTCTCTAACACCCC
CGAAAATTAAACGGGGCTCCACGCCAATGGGGCCCATAAACAAAGACAAGTGGCCACTCTTTTTTTTGAA
ATTGTGGAGTGGGGGCACGCGTCAGCCCCCACACGCCGCCCTGCGGTTTTGGACTGTAAAATAAGGGTGT
AATAACTTGGCTGATTGTAACCCCGCTAACCACTGCGGTCAAACCACTTGCCCACAAAACCACTAATGGC
ACCCCGGGGAATACCTGCATAAGTAGGTGGGCGGGCCAAGATAGGGGCGCGATTGCTGCGATCTGGAGGA
CAAATTACACACACTTGCGCCTGAGCGCCAAGCACAGGGTTGTTGGTCCTCATATTCACGAGGTCGCTGA
GAGCACGGTGGGCTAATGTTGCCATGGGTAGCATATACTACCCAAATATCTGGATAGCATATGCTATCCT
AATCTATATCTGGGTAGCATAGGCTATCCTAATCTATATCTGGGTAGCATATGCTATCCTAATCTATATC
TGGGTAGTATATGCTATCCTAATTTATATCTGGGTAGCATAGGCTATCCTAATCTATATCTGGGTAGCAT
ATGCTATCCTAATCTATATCTGGGTAGTATATGCTATCCTAATCTGTATCCGGGTAGCATATGCTATCCT
AATAGAGATTAGGGTAGTATATGCTATCCTAATTTATATCTGGGTAGCATATACTACCCAAATATCTGGA
TAGCATATGCTATCCTAATCTATATCTGGGTAGCATATGCTATCCTAATCTATATCTGGGTAGCATAGGC
TATCCTAATCTATATCTGGGTAGCATATGCTATCCTAATCTATATCTGGGTAGTATATGCTATCCTAATT
TATATCTGGGTAGCATAGGCTATCCTAATCTATATCTGGGTAGCATATGCTATCCTAATCTATATCTGGG
TAGTATATGCTATCCTAATCTGTATCCGGGTAGCATATGCTATCCTCATGATAAGCTGTCAAACATGAGA
ATTTTCTTGAAGACGAAAGGGCCTCGTGATACGCCTATTTTTATAGGTTAATGTCATGATAATAATGGTT
TCTTAGACGTCAGGTGGCACTTTTCGGGGAAATGTGCGCGGAACCCCTATTTGTTTATTTTTCTAAATAC
ATTCAAATATGTATCCGCTCATGAGACAATAACCCTGATAAATGCTTCAATAATATTGAAAAAGGAAGAG
TATGAGTATTCAACATTTCCGTGTCGCCCTTATTCCCTTTTTTGCGGCATTTTGCCTTCCTGTTTTTGCT
CACCCAGAAACGCTGGTGAAAGTAAAAGATGCTGAAGATCAGTTGGGTGCACGAGTGGGTTACATCGAAC
TGGATCTCAACAGCGGTAAGATCCTTGAGAGTTTTCGCCCCGAAGAACGTTTTCCAATGATGAGCACTTT
TAAAGTTCTGCTATGTGGCGCGGTATTATCCCGTGTTGACGCCGGGCAAGAGCAACTCGGTCGCCGCATA
CACTATTCTCAGAATGACTTGGTTGAGTACTCACCAGTCACAGAAAAGCATCTTACGGATGGCATGACAG
TAAGAGAATTATGCAGTGCTGCCATAACCATGAGTGATAACACTGCGGCCAACTTACTTCTGACAACGAT
CGGAGGACCGAAGGAGCTAACCGCTTTTTTGCACAACATGGGGGATCATGTAACTCGCCTTGATCGTTGG
GAACCGGAGCTGAATGAAGCCATACCAAACGACGAGCGTGACACCACGATGCCTGCAGCAATGGCAACAA
CGTTGCGCAAACTATTAACTGGCGAACTACTTACTCTAGCTTCCCGGCAACAATTAATAGACTGGATGGA
GGCGGATAAAGTTGCAGGACCACTTCTGCGCTCGGCCCTTCCGGCTGGCTGGTTTATTGCTGATAAATCT
GGAGCCGGTGAGCGTGGGTCTCGCGGTATCATTGCAGCACTGGGGCCAGATGGTAAGCCCTCCCGTATCG
TAGTTATCTACACGACGGGGAGTCAGGCAACTATGGATGAACGAAATAGACAGATCGCTGAGATAGGTGC
CTCACTGATTAAGCATTGGTAACTGTCAGACCAAGTTTACTCATATATACTTTAGATTGATTTAAAACTT
CATTTTTAATTTAAAAGGATCTAGGTGAAGATCCTTTTTGATAATCTCATGACCAAAATCCCTTAACGTG
AGTTTTCGTTCCACTGAGCGTCAGACCCCGTAGAAAAGATCAAAGGATCTTCTTGAGATCCTTTTTTTCT
GCGCGTAATCTGCTGCTTGCAAACAAAAAAACCACCGCTACCAGCGGTGGTTTGTTTGCCGGATCAAGAG
CTACCAACTCTTTTTCCGAAGGTAACTGGCTTCAGCAGAGCGCAGATACCAAATACTGTTCTTCTAGTGT
AGCCGTAGTTAGGCCACCACTTCAAGAACTCTGTAGCACCGCCTACATACCTCGCTCTGCTAATCCTGTT
ACCAGTGGCTGCTGCCAGTGGCGATAAGTCGTGTCTTACCGGGTTGGACTCAAGACGATAGTTACCGGAT
AAGGCGCAGCGGTCGGGCTGAACGGGGGGTTCGTGCACACAGCCCAGCTTGGAGCGAACGACCTACACCG
AACTGAGATACCTACAGCGTGAGCTATGAGAAAGCGCCACGCTTCCCGAAGGGAGAAAGGCGGACAGGTA
TCCGGTAAGCGGCAGGGTCGGAACAGGAGAGCGCACGAGGGAGCTTCCAGGGGGAAACGCCTGGTATCTT
TATAGTCCTGTCGGGTTTCGCCACCTCTGACTTGAGCGTCGATTTTTGTGATGCTCGTCAGGGGGGCGGA
GCCTATGGAAAAACGCCAGCAACGCGGCCTTTTTACGGTTCCTGGCCTTTTGCTGGCCTTTTGCTCACAT
GTTCTTTCCTGCGTTATCCCCTGATTCTGTGGATAACCGTATTACCGCCTTTGAGTGAGCTGATACCGCT
CGCCGCAGCCGAACGACCGAGCGCAGCGAGTCAGTGAGCGAGGAAGCGGAAGAGCGCCCAATACGCAAAC
CGCCTCTCCCCGCGCGTTGGCCGATTCATTAATGCAGCTGGCACGACAGGTTTCCCGACTGGAAAGCGGG
CAGTGAGCGCAACGCAATTAATGTGAGTTAGCTCACTCATTAGGCACCCCAGGCTTTACACTTTATGCTT
CCGGCTCGTATGTTGTGTGGAATTGTGAGCGGATAACAATTTCACACAGGAAACAGCTATGACCATGATT
ACGCCAAGCTCTAGCTAGAGGTCGACCAATTCTCATGTTTGACAGCTTATCATCGCAGATCCGGGCAACG
TTGTTGCCATTGCTGCAGGCGCAGAACTGGTAGGTATGGAAGATCTATACATTGAATCAATATTGGCAAT
TAGCCATATTAGTCATTGGTTATATAGCATAAATCAATATTGGCTATTGGCCATTGCATACGTTGTATCT
ATATCATAATATGTACATTTATATTGGCTCATGTCCAATATGACCGC
Features (pLannotate 1.2.2; 18 found; start..end, strand, type, name):
      7..386     +  enhancer       CMV enhancer: human cytomegalovirus immediate early enhancer
    388..587     +  promoter       CMV promoter: human cytomegalovirus (CMV) immediate early promoter
    655..693     +  misc_feature   Ad SA (fragment): adenovirus major late transcript splice acceptor (Friedrich and Soriano, 1991)
    726..935     -  CDS            PTP (fragment): TERM_ADE02 - Experimental evidence at protein level: Swiss-Prot protein existence level 1. Protein covalently bound to the viral DNA that acts as a primer for viral genomic replication by DNA strand displacement. Assembles on the viral origin of replication in an initiation complex with viral polymerase, DBP, host NFIA and host POU2F1/OCT1. During initiation, the polymerase covalently couples the first dCTP with Ser- 580 of pTP. The terminal protein stimulates the template activity over 20 fold compared to protein-free templates. Neo-synthesized viral genomes are linked to two preterminal prot
    966..1055    +  intron         chimeric intron (fragment): chimera between introns from adenovirus and immunoglobulin heavy chain genes
   1074..1120    +  CDS            IgH signal sequence (fragment): signal sequence from the mouse immunoglobulin heavy chain variable region
   1560..2120    +  CDS            Cd4 (fragment): CD4_RAT - Experimental evidence at protein level: Swiss-Prot protein existence level 1. Integral membrane glycoprotein that plays an essential role in the immune response and serves multiple functions in responses against both external and internal offenses. In T-cells, functions primarily as a coreceptor for MHC class II molecule:peptide complex. The antigens presented by class II peptides are derived from extracellular proteins while class I peptides are derived from cytosolic proteins. Interacts simultaneously with the T-cell receptor (TCR) and the MHC class II presented by antigen presenti
   2280..2335    +  polyA_signal   β-globin poly(A) signal: rabbit β-globin polyadenylation signal (Gil and Proudfoot, 1987)
   2849..4530    -  rep_origin     oriP (fragment): Epstein-Barr virus oriP replication origin (Yates et al., 2000)
   4657..4761    +  promoter       AmpR promoter: bla
   4762..5622    +  CDS            AmpR: β-lactamase; bla; confers resistance to ampicillin, carbenicillin, and related antibiotics
   5793..6381    +  rep_origin     ori: high-copy-number ColE1/pMB1/pBR322/pUC origin of replication
   6564..6656    +  CDS            lacI (fragment): lac repressor; lacI; The lac repressor binds to the lac operator to inhibit transcription in E. coli. This inhibition can be relieved by adding lactose or isopropyl-β-D-thiogalactopyranoside (IPTG).
   6669..6690    +  protein_bind   CAP binding site: CAP binding activates transcription in the presence of cAMP. E. coli catabolite activator protein
   6705..6735    +  promoter       lac promoter: promoter for the E. coli lac operon
   6743..6759    +  protein_bind   lac operator: The lac repressor binds to the lac operator to inhibit transcription in E. coli. This inhibition can be relieved by adding lactose or isopropyl-β-D-thiogalactopyranoside (IPTG). lac repressor encoded by lacI
   6829..6845    +  promoter       tet promoter (fragment): E. coli promoter for tetracycline efflux protein gene
   6855..6880    -  CDS            bla(M) (fragment): β-lactamase lacking the signal sequence; bla(M); allows cytosolic expression of β-lactamase
