[The description below was written by a language model from this plasmid's Addgene catalogue record and pLannotate feature annotations shown in this document.]
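Description:
BMR1_03g04550-bio-His is a mammalian expression plasmid built on the pTT3 backbone and designed to produce a soluble, secreted form of a Babesia microti cell surface or secreted protein. It is propagated in E. coli as a high-copy plasmid through a ColE1/pUC-type origin and selected with ampicillin via the β-lactamase gene. The backbone also carries an Epstein-Barr virus oriP element, which supports episomal maintenance and enhanced transient expression in mammalian cells that supply EBNA1. Short lac regulatory, tet promoter and bla fragments detected near the end of the sequence appear to be backbone remnants with no role in the payload.

Expression is driven by the CMV immediate early enhancer and promoter, followed by adenovirus-derived leader and splice sequences and a chimeric intron fragment that aid transcript processing, and is terminated by the rabbit β-globin polyadenylation signal. The feature table shows a fragment of a mouse immunoglobulin heavy chain signal sequence at the start of the open reading frame, which would direct secretion. The synthetic 378 bp insert encoding the full-length BMR1_03g04550 ectodomain sits between retained NotI and AscI sites. All potential N-linked glycosylation sequons in it were removed by replacing the serine or threonine with alanine. The ectodomain is fused at its C-terminus to rat Cd4 domains 3 and 4, a biotinylation sequence and a 6xHis tag. The two short tags are listed in the catalogue entry but are not annotated in the feature table. Cotransfection with BirA yields enzymatically monobiotinylated protein, and the His tag allows purification. The construct belongs to a recombinant B. microti protein library made for diagnostics discovery and reverse vaccinology.
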