Addgene plasmid #108026: BMR1_03g04550-bio-His
Purpose: Expresses enzymatically monobiotinylated full-length BMR1_03g04550 ectodomain with no N-linked glycans upon cotransfection with BirA in mammalian cells. Contains a C-terminal rat Cd4 d3+4 tag.
Depositing lab: Gavin Wright. Depositing organization: Wellcome Sanger Institute. Publication: A library of recombinant Babesia microti cell surface and secreted proteins for diagnostics discovery and reverse vaccinology. Elton CM, Rodriguez M, Ben Mamoun C, Lobo CA, Wright GJ. Int J Parasitol. 2019 Feb;49(2):115-125. doi: 10.1016/j.ijpara.2018.10.003. Epub 2018 Oct 24. PubMed 30367868.
Backbone
  Vector backbone: pTT3
  Backbone manufacturer: Yves Durocher
  Backbone size w/o insert (bp): 6670
  Modifications to backbone: Addition of CD4, biotinylation sequence, 6xhis tags
  Vector type: Mammalian Expression
Growth in bacteria
  Bacterial resistance: Ampicillin, 100 μg/mL
  Growth temperature: 37°C
  Growth strain: DH5alpha
  Copy number: High Copy
Gene/Insert
  Gene/Insert name: BMR1_03g04550
  Species: B. microti
  Insert size (bp): 378
  Mutation: all potential N-linked glycosylation sites (N-X-S/T, where X is not proline) were systematically removed by substituting alanine for serine/threonine at these sites.
  Promoter: CMV
  Tag / fusion protein: ratCD4d3+4,biotinylation sequence, 6xHis (C terminal on backbone)
  Cloning method: Restriction Enzyme; 5′ cloning site NotI (not destroyed); 3′ cloning site AscI (not destroyed)
  Sequencing primers: 5′ CMV-F; 3′ EBVori-F (5'-CCACTCAGTGTTGGCAAATG-3')
Resource information
  A portion of this plasmid was derived from a plasmid made by: Made by gene synthesis. pTT3 was obtained from Yves Durocher, National Research Council of Canada
Terms and licenses: Academic/Nonprofit Terms; Industry Terms: Not Available to Industry
How to cite: BMR1_03g04550-bio-His was a gift from Gavin Wright (Addgene plasmid # 108026 ; http://n2t.net/addgene:108026 ; RRID:Addgene_108026)
